>Addgene plasmid #56581 | TurboYFP-H2B-6 | depositor partial sequence | sequence record 87470 | insert sequence
GTCAGATCCGCTAGCGCTACCGGACTCAGATCTCGAGCTCAAGCTTCGAATTCTGCAGTCGACGGTACCG
CCACCATGCCAGAGCCAGCGAAGTCTGCTCCCGCCCCGAAAAAGGGCTCCAAGAAGGCGGTGACTAAGGC
GCAGAAGAAAGGCGGCAAGAAGCGCAAGCGCAGCCGCAAGGAGAGCTATTCCATCTATGTGTACAAGGTT
CTGAAGCAGGTCCACCCTGACACCGGCATTTCGTCCAAGGCCATGGGCATCATGAATTCGTTTGTGAACG
ACATTTTCGAGCGCATCGCAGGTGAGGCTTCCCGCCTGGCGCATTACAACAAGCGCTCGACCATCACCTC
CAGGGAGATCCAGACGGCCGTGCGCCTGCTGCTGCCTGGGGAGTTGGCCAAGCACGCCGTGTCCGAGGGT
ACTAAGGCCATCACCAAGTACACCAGCGCTAAGGATCCACCGGTCGCCACCATGAGCAGCGGCGCCCTGC
TGTTCCACGGCAAGATCCCCTACGTGGTGGAGATGGAGGGCAATGTGGATGGCCACACCTTCAGCATCCG
CGGCAAGGGCTACGGCGATGCCAGCGTGGGCAAGGTGGATGCCCAGTTCATCTGCACCACCGGCGATGTG
CCCGTGCCCTGGAGCACCCTGGTGACCACCCTGACCTACGGCGCCCAGTGCTTCGCCAAGTACGGCCCCG
AGCTGAAGGATTTCTACAAGAGCTGCATGCCCGATGGCTACGTGCAGGAGCGCACCATCACCTTCGAGGG
CGATGGCAATTTCAAGACCCGCGCCGAGGTGACCTTCGAGAATGGCAGCGTGTACAATCGCGTGAAGCTG
AATGGCCAGGGCTTCAAGAAGGATGGCCACGTGCTGGGCAAGAATCTGGAGTTCAATTTCACCCCCCACT
GCCTGTACATCTGGGGCGATCAGGCCAATCACGGCCTGAAGAGCGCCTTCAAAATCTGCCACGAGATCAC
CGGCAGCAAGGGCGATTTCATCGTGGCCGATCACACCCAGATGAATACCCCCATCGGCGGCGGCCCCGTG
CACGTGCCCGAGTACCACCACATGAGCTACCACGTGAAGCTGAGCAAGGATGTGACCGATCACCGCGATA
ATATGAGCCTGAAGGAGACCGTGCGCGCCGTGGATTGCCGCAAGACCTACGACTTCGACGCCGGTTCCGG
AGATACAAGCTAAAGCGGCCGCGACTCTAGATCATAATCAGCCATACCACATT
