>Addgene plasmid #56581 | TurboYFP-H2B-6 | addgene partial sequence | sequence record 132301 | CMV-F 5'-CGCAAATGGGCGGTAGGCGTG-3'
CCGTCAGATCCGCTAGCGCTACCGGACTCAGATCTCGAGCTCAAGCTTCGAATTCTGCAGTCGACGGTAC
CGCCACCATGCCAGAGCCAGCGAAGTCTGCTCCCGCCCCGAAAAAGGGCTCCAAGAAGGCGGTGACTAAG
GCGCAGAAGAAAGGCGGCAAGAAGCGCAAGCGCAGCCGCAAGGAGAGCTATTCCATCTATGTGTACAAGG
TTCTGAAGCAGGTCCACCCTGACACCGGCATTTCGTCCAAGGCCATGGGCATCATGAATTCGTTTGTGAA
CGACATTTTCGAGCGCATCGCAGGTGAGGCTTCCCGCCTGGCGCATTACAACAAGCGCTCGACCATCACC
TCCAGGGAGATCCAGACGGCCGTGCGCCTGCTGCTGCCTGGGGAGTTGGCCAAGCACGCCGTGTCCGAGG
GTACTAAGGCCATCACCAAGTACACCAGCGCTAAGGATCCACCGGTCGCCACCATGGAGAGCGACGAGAG
CGGCCTGCCCGCCATGGAGATCGAGTGCCGCATCACCGGCACCCTGAACGGCGTGGAGTTCGAGCTGGTG
GGCGGCGGAGAGGGCACCCCCGAGCAGGGCCGCATGACCAACAAGATGAAGAGCACCAAAGGCGCCCTGA
CCTTCAGCCCCTACCTGCTGAGCCACGTGATGGGCTACGGCTTCTACCACTTCGGCACCTACCCCAGCGG
CTACGAGAACCCCTTCCTGCACGCCATCAACAACGGCGGCTACACCAACACCCGCATCGAGAAGTACGAG
GACGGCGGCGTGCTGCACGTGAGCTTCAGCTACCGCTACGAGGCCGGCCGCGTGATCGGCGACTTCAAGG
TGATGGG
