>Addgene plasmid #56581 | TurboYFP-H2B-6 | addgene partial sequence | sequence record 132302 | SV40pA-R 5'-GAAATTTGTGATGCTATTGC-3'
GTTAACAACAACAATTGCATTCATTTTATGTTTCAGGTTCAGGGGGAGGTGTGGGAGGTTTTTTAAAGCA
AGTAAAACCTCTACAAATGTGGTATGGCTGATTATGATCTAGAGTCGCGGCCGCTTTATTCTTCACCGGC
ATCTGCATCCGGGGTCTTGAAGGCGTGCTGGTACTCCACGATGCCCAGCTCGGTGTTGCTGTGATCCTCC
TCCACGCGGCGGAAGGCGAACATGGGGCCCCCGTTCTGCAGGATGCTGGGGTGGATGGCGCTCTTGAAGT
GCATGTGGCTGTCCACCACGGAGCTGTAGTAGCCGCCGTCGCGCAGGCTGAAGGTGCGGGTGAAGCTGCC
ATCCAGATCGTTATCGCCCATGGGGTGCAGGTGCTCCACGGTGGCGTTGCTGCGGATGATCTTGTCGGTG
AAGATCACGCTGTCCTCGGGGAAGCCGGTGCCCATCACCTTGAAGTCGCCGATCACGCGGCCGGCCTCGT
AGCGGTAGCTGAAGCTCACGTGCAGCACGCCGCCGTCCTCGTACTTCTCGATGCGGGTGTTGGTGTAGCC
GCCGTTGTTGATGGCGTGCAGGAAGGGGTTCTCGTAGCCGCTGGGGTAGGTGCCGAAGTGGTAGAAGCCG
TAGCCCATCACGTGGCTCAGCAGGTAGGGGCTGAAGGTCAGGGCGCCTTTGGTGCTCTTCATCTTGTTGG
TCATGCGGCCCTGCTCGGGGGTGCCCTCTCCGCCGCCCACCAGCTCGAACTCCACGCCGTTCAGGGTGCC
GGTGATGCGGCACTCGATCTCCATGGCGGGCAGGCCGCTC
