[The description below was written by a language model from this plasmid's Addgene catalogue record.]
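Description:
TurboYFP-H2B-6 is a mammalian expression plasmid that produces human histone H2B fused to the yellow fluorescent protein TurboYFP, serving as a nuclear and chromatin localization marker. It is built on a TurboYFP fluorescent-protein backbone of about 4.75 kb (excluding the insert), is maintained as a high-copy plasmid in E. coli under kanamycin selection, and carries a neomycin resistance marker that allows G418 selection of transfected mammalian cells. The record does not list the origin of replication or give a feature map. The recorded 3′ sequencing primer anneals to an SV40 polyadenylation signal, which suggests this element terminates the expression cassette.

Expression of the fusion is driven by the CMV promoter, a strong constitutive promoter in most mammalian cell lines. The H2B coding sequence is of human origin and carries two recorded amino acid substitutions, D26G and V119I. The record does not state which terminus of H2B carries the fluorescent protein or what the "6" in the name means, and the cloning method is listed as unknown.

Because H2B is a core nucleosome component, the fusion is incorporated into chromatin and labels the nucleus, in line with the stated localization of nucleus/histones. Constructs of this type are generally used in fluorescence microscopy to visualise nuclei and chromatin in living or fixed cells, for example to follow chromosomes through mitosis. The reported spectral properties are excitation at 525 nm and emission at 538 nm, placing the signal in the yellow channel.
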