Addgene plasmid #56581: TurboYFP-H2B-6
Purpose: Localization: Nucleus/Histones, Excitation: 525, Emission: 538
Depositing lab: Michael Davidson. Depositing organization: Florida State University, Tallahassee.
Backbone
  Vector backbone: TurboYFP
  Backbone size w/o insert (bp): 4750
  Vector type: Mammalian Expression
  Selectable markers: Neomycin (select with G418)
Growth in bacteria
  Bacterial resistance: Kanamycin, 50 μg/mL
  Growth temperature: 37°C
  Growth strain: DH5alpha
  Copy number: High Copy
Gene/Insert
  Gene/Insert name: H2B (alt names: Human Histone H2B; NM_021058.4)
  Species: H. sapiens (human)
  Mutation: D26G and V119I in H2B
  Promoter: CMV
  Tag / fusion protein: TurboYFP
  Cloning method: Unknown
  Sequencing primers: 5′ CMV-F; 3′ SV40pA-R
Terms and licenses: Academic/Nonprofit Terms; Industry Terms
Depositor comments: . Excitation = 525; Emission = 538
How to cite: TurboYFP-H2B-6 was a gift from Michael Davidson (Addgene plasmid # 56581)
